>Addgene plasmid #149649 | pBbdCas9S_Psyn-sgRNAftsI | depositor full sequence | sequence record 292390 | pBbdCas9S_Psyn-sgRNAftsI sequence 10846 bps
CCTGCACTAGATCCCCGGCAAGTTCATCCTTAGGGTTTCCATATCTCTTAAAAAGTCAATTTCTGCTTGA
TTAATTTCTTGTGGATTATTGTTTTTGCGGTTTTTCATTTTTTATCTCCTTGAGTATTGAATTTTTTCTT
ATATATAAATATATAGCAAAAACTATTTTTGCCAACTTTTTTACAAAAAATTTTTTATTAAAACACTTAG
GGCTTTGCTAAATTCTCTTTTAAAAGAACTTAGTAAAGCCCTATGGATTTAAGAACTGATTATACTTACG
TAGTAAAAATACTACAGATATTAATAGTATAGACCATATCAAAATCATAATCAATTTATATTTATCTAAA
ATTGTAGTCCATACAAAATACAAAAAAATTAGGTTTTTCTAAATTCTATTTTAAAAGAACTTAGTAACAC
CTAATCTCTAAATTACTTACAAAATTCTAAAATTAGATTTTTAGTTCTTCATATTTCTTTAAAAGTTTTT
TAAGAAAATCTTTTTGATTTTCAAAAATTTCATGCATCATAAAACTAGTAAATTTGGATTTTTTTTTGTA
AAAATCATAACTTTCTTGGGTTTTAAGTTGAAATCTTAATGGTTTTATTGGATTTTGCCTAGATTTTTTT
AACGCCGGACTTTCTTTATCTTTTATAAAATTATAAGAATTTTTAATACCATTTTCTATTAAATAATCTT
CTTTTATAAGCCCCTCTTGCAGTGCAGTTGCTAATCTTAAATACTTATACGCTTGAGTTTTTGCTACATC
AAAGTCTTTTATAAAATCAAGAAAAGTTTTATAACCATCAAATTTATAATATTGATTATCTTTTATTTCT
TTTAAAATTTTAATATTTTCCACCCTGTGGAATATTTCTTTTTTGAAATTGTCATTTAACTTTTCCTTTA
GTGTCTTGTAATAAGAAATTTTACTTTCATTAATCATTAAATTTTGTTCAACATAAGTATCTATCTTTTT
TGTTAAAACTTTAACAACACGTTTTTTTTCCATAAAAATTTTCCTTTATTTTTGCAACATTTTCCTTAAT
TGATATAATTGTTACTATTTTAGATTTTTTAATATCCACTTAAGAATTAATCCCTCACTAGAATATTTTT
TATTATAGAATTCATATACATGTTTTTCTAAATCTATAAATTTATCAACAATTGCTTTATTATAGGGTGT
ATCTATCTTTTCTTTTCTTAATAATCGTCTCATATTCTTTAAATAACAACAAACACTGCCGGTTTTAAAC
CTAAATTCTATGTAATATATTTTTGAAAAAGTATATACATTTTCAACCCCGTTTATTTCATACTTTACAA
AAACATTATTTATTGGTTTTCTATAACCATAGTAAATGCCTAAAAATTTGTCCCCGTCTTTCATAGGATA
TAGATAAAGTTTTTGAATCTCTGATTTATCTAATAATTTTTCAAAAAAAATTATACACCGCTTTTGTTTG
TTACTAACTACTCTATGCAATGCCTTTAATATTTTTGTGTGATATATATTTTTATCACCTTTTTTTTCTT
TCAGCAGGAAGATACTTTCTTTTGGAAATTTAATTTTTTGTTCATTTATTCTTGCAGCCTTAAGTCCGAT
TTTCATATTTAATCCTTATATAGCCTTTCTATTTAATTCTTTTAAACTCAATAAACTTTTTTGGTTTTTC
ATTAGTTCTAATAATTCGCAATAATATGTGCAAAACACTTTATTGTATTCTATTTTCTTTTGGTTATTCA
AATATTCTTTTATAATTGGCTTTAGAAGTTCAATATTTACTTCTTTTTTTAGTTGTTCAATAAGGATATT
GAAAATGTTTGTTTTTAAATCTTGATAATTTTGTTGAGAATTTTCTTTTTTTCTTTCAATTGACTTCTCT
AATTTACGCTTTATATTGTTTAAATCGCTATATTTATGACTTTCAATAATAAAATGAGGCTTAAATTTGT
AATTTTCGTATATTTTTTGGAAACTTGTTTCTAATTGTTTAGAATTATATTCATTTTTTTCAAATTCTTT
TTGAGTGTTGCATAGAATTTCCTTTAATTTTTCTTGTTTTTCTTTCATACAAGATTTAGTAAAATGTATA
TTTTTATTTTTTAGTAATTTAATTTCTATTATTTTTATGATTTTAAGTATTTTGATTATATTATCTTTAT
CAATATTTAAATTGAATAAAATTGTAAGAAAAATTGAAAGAATTTTTTTACATAAAAAGTTACATTTATT
GAAGTAATTTCTTACTTGATACTTTTCTATTTCATTAATCTTTCTTTCTTCTTTTATATTATTTTTATTA
TTTAAACACTCCTTTAAATCTACACTCCCATTTTTAGTAAATCTATCTTTAAGGCCCCTTGAAACTCTAT
TTTGAAATCTTAAATCTTTTTTTTCTTGAAAGTATTTATAGATTTTTTGGTAACATTCTTTTTTTGAAAA
ATTAAGTTGATAGTATATTTCGGTCCCCAAATTTACCCCTAAGTGTTTGTGATAATTAGTTGTGACTTTA
AATTCTTTTTCTAATTTGTAAAGGTAATTTTGCAGTGTTTTTAGTTTAACGGGTGTTTGACTATTTCTTT
TAAGGTTTTCATTAAAGTAATAGAGTATGTTTTTTTGTGTGTATTTCTTATATGTTTTATTTATGTACGC
TAGTGTTGAGATAAGAACTACTAATTTATACTGTAATTTATTGTAGCAAGTTGTGGTTTTACTGGTTTTG
TTTATATTAGATAAGTTTTCCATTTATAGCTCCTTGAATACCGGATTTTTTATCTATAAAGTATATATAT
CACAATTTTGATTTAAAAGTAAATTCTTTTTTTAAAAATACAAAAATTTTTTATAAATTATATAGACCAT
GATATTGTATTAATACTAATTGATTTTAATTTAAGGTTGAACTAAAATAAACATAGTTTTGTAGAAAATA
ATTTTTCATTATTTTGCTACTTGATATTGGATCGTAAAAATATTAGGGCTTTACAAAGTTCTTTTAAAAG
AGAATTTAGTAAAGCCCTAAGTCTTTTAATAAAAAATTTTTTGTAAAAAAGTTGGCAAAAATAGTTTTTG
CTATATATTTATATATAAGAAAAAATTCAATACTCAAGGAGATAAAAAATGGAAAACTTAAACAATAATC
CACAAAAAATTAATCAAATAAATAAGCAAACTAATTTTATTGGTTTTGAAAATTTTATAGAACTTGATAA
TCAAGTTAATCAAACTAAAGAAAAAAGTAAATTAAGTAAGATAGGTAAGAAATTACCCGGAATAAGCAGT
CAAGTCTAGTGCGGCCGGAATTCTAAAGATCTTTGACAGCTAGCTCAGTCCTAGGTATAATACTAGTGAG
TGTTATTAAGCATTCTTTGTTTTAGAGCTAGAAATAGCAAGTTAAAATAAGGCTAGTCCGTTATCAACTT
GAAAAAGTGGCACCGAGTCGGTGCTTTTTTTGGCGCGCCAAATAATGCCCGTGTCCCTGTTGAATAGGGA
CACGGTTTTTTAACAATTTTTTTATTCCTAGGCCTTAGTGGCCGGTACCCGGGGATCCTTATTACTGGCC
GCTTTCTAGCCTGGATACTTGTCTGGCTAGTTGCATTAGAGAGTCAGCTAGAGCCCTAGGGCTAGCTGTT
TGTGTATTCGGAGCCAGTGTAGTTTTTCTTTTTACTAACGATACGGGTAATAATTGATTGCCTTTTACAG
CCTGACCTTGAGACAATTGCAAAAGTCTGTCCACAGAGGTTTGACCTAATAATCTAAAATCTTGTTTGAT
AGTAGTAAGTGGAGGTATGTAGCAACTAGAATCTTCTGTATCATCATAACCCACAACTGAAATATCAGCC
CCAACTCTAAGTCCACTTTCAGTAATAGCTCGCATAGCTCCTAAAGCCATTTGATCATTAGCAACTAACA
TAGCAGTAGGGACAATGCCTTCATTTAACATTTGCATTGTTTGCTGAAATCCTGACATAGCAGACCAATC
TCCTTCTCTTTCTGCTATTGGTTGTATTTGATTTCTTGTTAAATACTTGTGCCATCCTGCTAATCTCAAT
CTGGCACTTACTGAACTTAAGGGACCTGCAAGTAGTGCAATTTGTTGATGGCCTAATGCAACAAGGTGTT
CAACTCCTAACCTTGTTCCATCTTCGTGAGAAAAAATTATAGAGTTTATTGGGGTTTGGTCCGACACATC
CAAAAACAATGCTGGAACATTAGTACATGCTGCTTCAACTGCAATCGCATCTTGGTCATCAAGAGGATAA
TTAATTATAAGTCCACTAACACGTTGAGCTAATAAATTATGTACTGCTGCCTTACAAGCCTCTACACCTG
ATCTCTCAACCATTGATACAACAACGCTTGCACCAAGTTGATCAGCTCTCGATTTAATTGCGGCTACAAT
TTGACTAGGCGCATGTAATGCAAGTGATGATGTGGCAACTCCAATTAAAAGTGATTGTTTCCCCGCAAGT
TGCTGAGCAACGCGATTTGGTATATAATTCAACTCTGCCATAGCTGCTTCAACCTTCTCTCTTGTTTTTG
CAGATACATGACTTGCTTGGTTCACAACTCTCGAAACCGTTTGGTAGCTAACCCCGGCATATTCAGCAAC
ATCATACAAAGTAACAGGTTTCATGGATCATTCCTCCATGATAAAATTTAAATTTCTGACTTTGGCAAAT
CCTTTTGCCTGTTAAAAAGAATAGCACAAAAATTAAAAAAAAAGAAACGCAAATAGCAATAGCATTAAAA
ATAATTATTATTATTTATTTCTTTGATTAAAATCAAAAGCCTTTAATGTATTTTCTTGATCTTTCATGCG
CTTAACGGTAAAATCCAAGGTATTAAGTTCACCTTCCACTTTTCTCTCTCTATCTTCTCTAGAAAATCAT
AAAAAATTTATTTGCTTTGTGAGCGGATAACAATTATAATAGATTCAATTGTGAGCGGATAACAATTTCA
CACAGAATTCATTAAAGAGGAGAAATTACATATGGATAAGAAATACTCAATAGGCTTAGCTATCGGCACA
AATAGCGTCGGATGGGCGGTGATCACTGATGAATATAAGGTTCCGTCTAAAAAGTTCAAGGTTCTGGGAA
ATACAGACCGCCACAGTATCAAAAAAAATCTTATAGGGGCTCTTTTATTTGACAGTGGAGAGACAGCGGA
AGCGACTCGTCTCAAACGGACAGCTCGTAGAAGGTATACACGTCGGAAGAATCGTATTTGTTATCTACAG
GAGATTTTTTCAAATGAGATGGCGAAAGTAGATGATAGTTTCTTTCATCGACTTGAAGAGTCTTTTTTGG
TGGAAGAAGACAAGAAGCATGAACGTCATCCTATTTTTGGAAATATAGTAGATGAAGTTGCTTATCATGA
GAAATATCCAACTATCTATCATCTGCGAAAAAAATTGGTAGATTCTACTGATAAAGCGGATTTGCGCTTA
ATCTATTTGGCCTTAGCGCATATGATTAAGTTTCGTGGTCATTTTTTGATTGAGGGAGATTTAAATCCTG
ATAATAGTGATGTGGACAAACTATTTATCCAGTTGGTACAAACCTACAATCAATTATTTGAAGAAAACCC
TATTAACGCAAGTGGAGTAGATGCTAAAGCGATTCTTTCTGCACGATTGAGTAAATCAAGACGATTAGAA
AATCTCATTGCTCAGCTCCCCGGTGAGAAGAAAAATGGCTTATTTGGGAATCTCATTGCTTTGTCATTGG
GTTTGACCCCTAATTTTAAATCAAATTTTGATTTGGCAGAAGATGCTAAATTACAGCTTTCAAAAGATAC
TTACGATGATGATTTAGATAATTTATTGGCGCAAATTGGAGATCAATATGCTGATTTGTTTTTGGCAGCT
AAGAATTTATCAGATGCTATTTTACTTTCAGATATCCTAAGAGTAAATACTGAAATAACTAAGGCTCCCC
TATCAGCTTCAATGATTAAACGCTACGATGAACATCATCAAGACTTGACTCTTTTAAAAGCTTTAGTTCG
ACAACAACTTCCAGAAAAGTATAAAGAAATCTTTTTTGATCAATCAAAAAACGGATATGCAGGTTATATT
GATGGGGGAGCTAGCCAAGAAGAATTTTATAAATTTATCAAACCAATTTTAGAAAAAATGGATGGTACTG
AGGAATTATTGGTGAAACTAAATCGTGAAGATTTGCTGCGCAAGCAACGGACCTTTGACAACGGCTCTAT
TCCCCATCAAATTCACTTGGGTGAGCTGCATGCTATTTTGAGAAGACAAGAAGACTTTTATCCATTTTTA
AAAGACAATCGTGAGAAGATTGAAAAAATCTTGACTTTTCGAATTCCTTATTATGTTGGTCCATTGGCGC
GTGGCAATAGTCGTTTTGCATGGATGACTCGGAAGTCTGAAGAAACAATTACCCCATGGAATTTTGAAGA
AGTTGTCGATAAAGGTGCTTCAGCTCAATCATTTATTGAACGCATGACAAACTTTGATAAAAATCTTCCA
AATGAAAAAGTACTACCAAAACATAGTTTGCTTTATGAGTATTTTACGGTTTATAACGAATTGACAAAGG
TCAAATATGTTACTGAAGGAATGCGAAAACCAGCATTTCTTTCAGGTGAACAGAAGAAAGCCATTGTTGA
TTTACTCTTCAAAACAAATCGAAAAGTAACCGTTAAGCAATTAAAAGAAGATTATTTCAAAAAAATAGAA
TGTTTTGATAGTGTTGAAATTTCAGGAGTTGAAGATAGATTTAATGCTTCATTAGGTACCTACCATGATT
TGCTAAAAATTATTAAAGATAAAGATTTTTTGGATAATGAAGAAAATGAAGATATCTTAGAGGATATTGT
TTTAACATTGACCTTATTTGAAGATAGGGAGATGATTGAGGAAAGACTTAAAACATATGCTCACCTCTTT
GATGATAAGGTGATGAAACAGCTTAAACGTCGCCGTTATACTGGTTGGGGACGTTTGTCTCGAAAATTGA
TTAATGGTATTAGGGATAAGCAATCTGGCAAAACAATATTAGATTTTTTGAAATCAGATGGTTTTGCCAA
TCGCAATTTTATGCAGCTGATCCATGATGATAGTTTGACATTTAAAGAAGACATTCAAAAAGCACAAGTG
TCTGGACAAGGCGATAGTTTACATGAACATATTGCAAATTTAGCTGGTAGCCCTGCTATTAAAAAAGGTA
TTTTACAGACTGTAAAAGTTGTTGATGAATTGGTCAAAGTAATGGGGCGGCATAAGCCAGAAAATATCGT
TATTGAAATGGCACGTGAAAATCAGACAACTCAAAAGGGCCAGAAAAATTCGCGAGAGCGTATGAAACGA
ATCGAAGAAGGTATCAAAGAATTAGGAAGTCAGATTCTTAAAGAGCATCCTGTTGAAAATACTCAATTGC
AAAATGAAAAGCTCTATCTCTATTATCTCCAAAATGGAAGAGACATGTATGTGGACCAAGAATTAGATAT
TAATCGTTTAAGTGATTATGATGTCGATGCCATTGTTCCACAAAGTTTCCTTAAAGACGATTCAATAGAC
AATAAGGTCTTAACGCGTTCTGATAAAAATCGTGGTAAATCGGATAACGTTCCAAGTGAAGAAGTAGTCA
AAAAGATGAAAAACTATTGGAGACAACTTCTAAACGCCAAGTTAATCACTCAACGTAAGTTTGATAATTT
AACGAAAGCTGAACGTGGAGGTTTGAGTGAACTTGATAAAGCTGGTTTTATCAAACGCCAATTGGTTGAA
ACTCGCCAAATCACTAAGCATGTGGCACAAATTTTGGATAGTCGCATGAATACTAAATACGATGAAAATG
ATAAACTTATTCGAGAGGTTAAAGTGATTACCTTAAAATCTAAATTAGTTTCTGACTTCCGAAAAGATTT
CCAATTCTATAAAGTACGTGAGATTAACAATTACCATCATGCCCATGATGCGTATCTAAATGCCGTCGTT
GGAACTGCTTTGATTAAGAAATATCCAAAACTTGAATCGGAGTTTGTCTATGGTGATTATAAAGTTTATG
ATGTTCGTAAAATGATTGCTAAGTCTGAGCAAGAAATAGGCAAAGCAACCGCAAAATATTTCTTTTACTC
TAATATCATGAACTTCTTCAAAACAGAAATTACACTTGCAAATGGAGAGATTCGCAAACGCCCTCTAATC
GAAACTAATGGGGAAACTGGAGAAATTGTCTGGGATAAAGGGCGAGATTTTGCCACAGTGCGCAAAGTAT
TGTCCATGCCCCAAGTCAATATTGTCAAGAAAACAGAAGTACAGACAGGCGGATTCTCCAAGGAGTCAAT
TTTACCAAAAAGAAATTCGGACAAGCTTATTGCTCGTAAAAAAGACTGGGATCCAAAAAAATATGGTGGT
TTTGATAGTCCAACGGTAGCTTATTCAGTCCTAGTGGTTGCTAAGGTGGAAAAAGGGAAATCGAAGAAGT
TAAAATCCGTTAAAGAGTTACTAGGGATCACAATTATGGAAAGAAGTTCCTTTGAAAAAAATCCGATTGA
CTTTTTAGAAGCTAAAGGATATAAGGAAGTTAAAAAAGACTTAATCATTAAACTACCTAAATATAGTCTT
TTTGAGTTAGAAAACGGTCGTAAACGGATGCTGGCTAGTGCCGGAGAATTACAAAAAGGAAATGAGCTGG
CTCTGCCAAGCAAATATGTGAATTTTTTATATTTAGCTAGTCATTATGAAAAGTTGAAGGGTAGTCCAGA
AGATAACGAACAAAAACAATTGTTTGTGGAGCAGCATAAGCATTATTTAGATGAGATTATTGAGCAAATC
AGTGAATTTTCTAAGCGTGTTATTTTAGCAGATGCCAATTTAGATAAAGTTCTTAGTGCATATAACAAAC
ATAGAGACAAACCAATACGTGAACAAGCAGAAAATATTATTCATTTATTTACGTTGACGAATCTTGGAGC
TCCCGCTGCTTTTAAATATTTTGATACAACAATTGATCGTAAACGATATACGTCTACAAAAGAAGTTTTA
GATGCCACTCTTATCCATCAATCCATCACTGGTCTTTATGAAACACGCATTGATTTGAGTCAGCTAGGAG
GTGACTAATAAAAGCTTGATCAGATCTCAGCTTTTTTTTGAAGTGCCTGGCAGTAAGTTGAAAAAATTTG
AAATAAACTTGGACTATGTTAATAAAAAAATACAAATTAACGAACAAAAAGATTTGAATTATTATATAAT
TTAGTTAAAAGCAATTTTAAATGAGGGAGGTTTCCATATGAGGGAAGCGGTGATCGCCGAAGTATCGACT
CAACTATCAGAGGTAGTTGGCGTCATCGAGCGCCATCTCGAACCGACGTTGCTGGCCGTACATTTGTACG
GCTCCGCAGTGGATGGCGGCCTGAAGCCACACAGTGATATTGATTTGCTGGTTACGGTGACCGTAAGGCT
TGATGAAACAACGCGGCGAGCTTTGATCAACGACCTTTTGGAAACTTCGGCTTCCCCTGGAGAGAGCGAG
ATTCTCCGCGCTGTAGAAGTCACCATTGTTGTGCACGACGACATCATTCCGTGGCGTTATCCAGCTAAGC
GCGAACTGCAATTTGGAGAATGGCAGCGCAATGACATTCTTGCAGGTATCTTCGAGCCAGCCACGATCGA
CATTGATCTGGCTATCTTGCTGACAAAAGCAAGAGAACATAGCGTTGCCTTGGTAGGTCCAGCGGCGGAG
GAACTCTTTGATCCGGTTCCTGAACAGGATCTATTTGAGGCGCTAAATGAAACCTTAACGCTATGGAACT
CGCCGCCCGACTGGGCTGGCGATGAGCGAAATGTAGTGCTTACGTTGTCCCGCATTTGGTACAGCGCAGT
AACCGGCAAAATCGCGCCGAAGGATGTCGCTGCCGACTGGGCAATGGAGCGCCTGCCGGCCCAGTATCAG
CCCGTCATACTTGAAGCTAGACAGGCTTATCTTGGACAAGAAGAAGATCGCTTGGCCTCGCGCGCAGATC
AGTTGGAAGAATTTGTCCACTACGTGAAAGGCGAGATCACCAAGGTAGTCGGCAAATAATGACGTCGCCG
GAGCGGTCGAGTTCTGGACCGACCGGCTCGGGTTCTCATGACCAAAATCCCTTAACGTGAGTTTTCGTTC
CACTGAGCGTCAGACCCCGTAGAAAAGATCAAAGGATCTTCTTGAGATCCTTTTTTTCTGCGCGTAATCT
GCTGCTTGCAAACAAAAAAACCACCGCTACCAGCGGTGGTTTGTTTGCCGGATCAAGAGCTACCAACTCT
TTTTCCGAAGGTAACTGGCTTCAGCAGAGCGCAGATACCAAATACTGTCCTTCTAGTGTAGCCGTAGTTA
GGCCACCACTTCAAGAACTCTGTAGCACCGCCTACATACCTCGCTCTGCTAATCCTGTTACCAGTGGCTG
CTGCCAGTGGCGATAAGTCGTGTCTTACCGGGTTGGACTCAAGACGATAGTTACCGGATAAGGCGCAGCG
GTCGGGCTGAACGGGGGGTTCGTGCACACAGCCCAGCTTGGAGCGAACGACCTACACCGAACTGAGATAC
CTACAGCGTGAGCTATGAGAAAGCGCCACGCTTCCCGAAGGGAGAAAGGCGGACAGGTATCCGGTAAGCG
GCAGGGTCGGAACAGGAGAGCGCACGAGGGAGCTTCCAGGGGGAAACGCCTGGTATCTTTATAGTCCTGT
CGGGTTTCGCCACCTCTGACTTGAGCGTCGATTTTTGTGATGCTCGTCAGGGGGGCGGAGCCTATGGAAA
AACGCCAGCAACGCGGCCTTTTTACGGTTCCTGGGCTTTTGCTGGCCTTTTGCTCACATGTTCTTT
Features (pLannotate 1.2.2; 11 found; start..end, strand, type, name):
   3323..3357    +  promoter       J23119(SpeI) promoter: bacterial promoter (Registry of Standard Biological Parts BBa J23119) modified to end with an SpeI site
   3379..3454    +  misc_RNA       gRNA scaffold: guide RNA scaffold for the Streptococcus pyogenes CRISPR/Cas9 system
   3565..4644    -  CDS            lacI: LACI_ECOLI - Experimental evidence at protein level: Swiss-Prot protein existence level 1. Repressor of the lactose operon. Binds allolactose as an inducer. From Escherichia coli (strain K12).
   4774..4878    -  CDS            fliD (fragment): FLID_BORBU - Protein inferred from homology: Swiss-Prot protein existence level 3. Required for the morphogenesis and for the elongation of the flagellar filament by facilitating polymerization of the flagellin monomers at the tip of growing filament. Forms a capping structure, which prevents flagellin subunits (transported through the central channel of the flagellum) from leaking out without polymerization at the distal end (By similarity). From Borrelia burgdorferi (strain ATCC 35210 / B31 / CIP 102532 / DSM 4680).
   4897..4941    +  promoter       T5 promoter: bacteriophage T5 promoter for E. coli RNA polymerase, with embedded lac operator
   4947..4967    +  protein_bind   lac operator (fragment): The lac repressor binds to the lac operator to inhibit transcription in E. coli. This inhibition can be relieved by adding lactose or isopropyl-β-D-thiogalactopyranoside (IPTG). lac repressor encoded by lacI
   5002..9106    +  CDS            dCas9 (fragment): catalytically dead mutant of the Cas9 endonuclease from the Streptococcus pyogenes Type II CRISPR/Cas system RNA-guided DNA-binding protein that lacks endonuclease activity due to the D10A mutation in the RuvC catalytic domain and the H840A mutation in the HNH catalytic domain
   9116..9241    +  CDS            hslU (fragment): HSLU_BORBU - Protein inferred from homology: Swiss-Prot protein existence level 3. ATPase subunit of a proteasome-like degradation complex; this subunit has chaperone activity. The binding of ATP and its subsequent hydrolysis by HslU are essential for unfolding of protein substrates subsequently hydrolyzed by HslV. HslU recognizes the N-terminal part of its protein substrates and unfolds these before they are guided to HslV for hydrolysis. From Borrelia burgdorferi (strain ATCC 35210 / B31 / CIP 102532 / DSM 4680).
   9278..10069   +  CDS            SmR: aminoglycoside adenylyltransferase (Murphy, 1985); aadA; confers resistance to spectinomycin and streptomycin
  10071..10117   +  CDS            BleoR (fragment): antibiotic-binding protein; Sh ble from Streptoalloteichus hindustanus; confers resistance to bleomycin, phleomycin, and Zeocin™
  10192..10780   +  rep_origin     ori: high-copy-number ColE1/pMB1/pBR322/pUC origin of replication
