>Addgene plasmid #149649 | pBbdCas9S_Psyn-sgRNAftsI | addgene full sequence | sequence record 307138 | Addgene NGS Result
TAAATTATATAGACCATGATATTGTATTAATACTAATTGATTTTAATTTAAGGTTGAACTAAAATAAACA
TAGTTTTGTAGAAAATAATTTTTCATTATTTTGCTACTTGATATTGGATCGTAAAAATATTAGGGCTTTA
CAAAGTTCTTTTAAAAGAGAATTTAGTAAAGCCCTAAGTCTTTTAATAAAAAATTTTTTGTAAAAAAGTT
GGCAAAAATAGTTTTTGCTATATATTTATATATAAGAAAAAATTCAATACTCAAGGAGATAAAAAATGGA
AAACTTAAACAATAATCCACAAAAAATTAATCAAATAAATAAGCAAACTAATTTTATTGGTTTTGAAAAT
TTTATAGAACTTGATAATCAAGTTAATCAAACTAAAGAAAAAAGTAAATTAAGTAAGATAGGTAAGAAAT
TACCCGGAATAAGCAGTCAAGTCTAGTGCGGCCGGAATTCTAAAGATCTTTGACAGCTAGCTCAGTCCTA
GGTATAATACTAGTGAGTGTTATTAAGCATTCTTTGTTTTAGAGCTAGAAATAGCAAGTTAAAATAAGGC
TAGTCCGTTATCAACTTGAAAAAGTGGCACCGAGTCGGTGCTTTTTTTGGCGCGCCAAATAATGCCCGTG
TCCCTGTTGAATAGGGACACGGTTTTTTAACAATTTTTTTATTCCTAGGCCTTAGTGGCCGGTACCCGGG
GATCCTTATTACTGGCCGCTTTCTAGCCTGGATACTTGTCTGGCTAGTTGCATTAGAGAGTCAGCTAGAG
CCCTAGGGCTAGCTGTTTGTGTATTCGGAGCCAGTGTAGTTTTTCTTTTTACTAACGATACGGGTAATAA
TTGATTGCCTTTTACAGCCTGACCTTGAGACAATTGCAAAAGTCTGTCCACAGAGGTTTGACCTAATAAT
CTAAAATCTTGTTTGATAGTAGTAAGTGGAGGTATGTAGCAACTAGAATCTTCTGTATCATCATAACCCA
CAACTGAAATATCAGCCCCAACTCTAAGTCCACTTTCAGTAATAGCTCGCATAGCTCCTAAAGCCATTTG
ATCATTAGCAACTAACATAGCAGTAGGGACAATGCCTTCATTTAACATTTGCATTGTTTGCTGAAATCCT
GACATAGCAGACCAATCTCCTTCTCTTTCTGCTATTGGTTGTATTTGATTTCTTGTTAAATACTTGTGCC
ATCCTGCTAATCTCAATCTGGCACTTACTGAACTTAAGGGACCTGCAAGTAGTGCAATTTGTTGATGGCC
TAATGCAACAAGGTGTTCAACTCCTAACCTTGTTCCATCTTCGTGAGAAAAAATTATAGAGTTTATTGGG
GTTTGGTCCGACACATCCAAAAACAATGCTGGAACATTAGTACATGCTGCTTCAACTGCAATCGCATCTT
GGTCATCAAGAGGATAATTAATTATAAGTCCACTAACACGTTGAGCTAATAAATTATGTACTGCTGCCTT
ACAAGCCTCTACACCTGATCTCTCAACCATTGATACAACAACGCTTGCACCAAGTTGATCAGCTCTCGAT
TTAATTGCGGCTACAATTTGACTAGGCGCATGTAATGCAAGTGATGATGTGGCAACTCCAATTAAAAGTG
ATTGTTTCCCCGCAAGTTGCTGAGCAACGCGATTTGGTATATAATTCAACTCTGCCATAGCTGCTTCAAC
CTTCTCTCTTGTTTTTGCAGATACATGACTTGCTTGGTTCACAACTCTCGAAACCGTTTGGTAGCTAACC
CCGGCATATTCAGCAACATCATACAAAGTAACAGGTTTCATGGATCATTCCTCCATGATAAAATTTAAAT
TTCTGACTTTGGCAAATCCTTTTGCCTGTTAAAAAGAATAGCACAAAAATTAAAAAAAAAGAAACGCAAA
TAGCAATAGCATTAAAAATAATTATTATTATTTATTTCTTTGATTAAAATCAAAAGCCTTTAATGTATTT
TCTTGATCTTTCATGCGCTTAACGGTAAAATCCAAGGTATTAAGTTCACCTTCCACTTTTCTCTCTCTAT
CTTCTCTAGAAAATCATAAAAAATTTATTTGCTTTGTGAGCGGATAACAATTATAATAGATTCAATTGTG
AGCGGATAACAATTTCACACAGAATTCATTAAAGAGGAGAAATTACATATGGATAAGAAATACTCAATAG
GCTTAGCTATCGGCACAAATAGCGTCGGATGGGCGGTGATCACTGATGAATATAAGGTTCCGTCTAAAAA
GTTCAAGGTTCTGGGAAATACAGACCGCCACAGTATCAAAAAAAATCTTATAGGGGCTCTTTTATTTGAC
AGTGGAGAGACAGCGGAAGCGACTCGTCTCAAACGGACAGCTCGTAGAAGGTATACACGTCGGAAGAATC
GTATTTGTTATCTACAGGAGATTTTTTCAAATGAGATGGCGAAAGTAGATGATAGTTTCTTTCATCGACT
TGAAGAGTCTTTTTTGGTGGAAGAAGACAAGAAGCATGAACGTCATCCTATTTTTGGAAATATAGTAGAT
GAAGTTGCTTATCATGAGAAATATCCAACTATCTATCATCTGCGAAAAAAATTGGTAGATTCTACTGATA
AAGCGGATTTGCGCTTAATCTATTTGGCCTTAGCGCATATGATTAAGTTTCGTGGTCATTTTTTGATTGA
GGGAGATTTAAATCCTGATAATAGTGATGTGGACAAACTATTTATCCAGTTGGTACAAACCTACAATCAA
TTATTTGAAGAAAACCCTATTAACGCAAGTGGAGTAGATGCTAAAGCGATTCTTTCTGCACGATTGAGTA
AATCAAGACGATTAGAAAATCTCATTGCTCAGCTCCCCGGTGAGAAGAAAAATGGCTTATTTGGGAATCT
CATTGCTTTGTCATTGGGTTTGACCCCTAATTTTAAATCAAATTTTGATTTGGCAGAAGATGCTAAATTA
CAGCTTTCAAAAGATACTTACGATGATGATTTAGATAATTTATTGGCGCAAATTGGAGATCAATATGCTG
ATTTGTTTTTGGCAGCTAAGAATTTATCAGATGCTATTTTACTTTCAGATATCCTAAGAGTAAATACTGA
AATAACTAAGGCTCCCCTATCAGCTTCAATGATTAAACGCTACGATGAACATCATCAAGACTTGACTCTT
TTAAAAGCTTTAGTTCGACAACAACTTCCAGAAAAGTATAAAGAAATCTTTTTTGATCAATCAAAAAACG
GATATGCAGGTTATATTGATGGGGGAGCTAGCCAAGAAGAATTTTATAAATTTATCAAACCAATTTTAGA
AAAAATGGATGGTACTGAGGAATTATTGGTGAAACTAAATCGTGAAGATTTGCTGCGCAAGCAACGGACC
TTTGACAACGGCTCTATTCCCCATCAAATTCACTTGGGTGAGCTGCATGCTATTTTGAGAAGACAAGAAG
ACTTTTATCCATTTTTAAAAGACAATCGTGAGAAGATTGAAAAAATCTTGACTTTTCGAATTCCTTATTA
TGTTGGTCCATTGGCGCGTGGCAATAGTCGTTTTGCATGGATGACTCGGAAGTCTGAAGAAACAATTACC
CCATGGAATTTTGAAGAAGTTGTCGATAAAGGTGCTTCAGCTCAATCATTTATTGAACGCATGACAAACT
TTGATAAAAATCTTCCAAATGAAAAAGTACTACCAAAACATAGTTTGCTTTATGAGTATTTTACGGTTTA
TAACGAATTGACAAAGGTCAAATATGTTACTGAAGGAATGCGAAAACCAGCATTTCTTTCAGGTGAACAG
AAGAAAGCCATTGTTGATTTACTCTTCAAAACAAATCGAAAAGTAACCGTTAAGCAATTAAAAGAAGATT
ATTTCAAAAAAATAGAATGTTTTGATAGTGTTGAAATTTCAGGAGTTGAAGATAGATTTAATGCTTCATT
AGGTACCTACCATGATTTGCTAAAAATTATTAAAGATAAAGATTTTTTGGATAATGAAGAAAATGAAGAT
ATCTTAGAGGATATTGTTTTAACATTGACCTTATTTGAAGATAGGGAGATGATTGAGGAAAGACTTAAAA
CATATGCTCACCTCTTTGATGATAAGGTGATGAAACAGCTTAAACGTCGCCGTTATACTGGTTGGGGACG
TTTGTCTCGAAAATTGATTAATGGTATTAGGGATAAGCAATCTGGCAAAACAATATTAGATTTTTTGAAA
TCAGATGGTTTTGCCAATCGCAATTTTATGCAGCTGATCCATGATGATAGTTTGACATTTAAAGAAGACA
TTCAAAAAGCACAAGTGTCTGGACAAGGCGATAGTTTACATGAACATATTGCAAATTTAGCTGGTAGCCC
TGCTATTAAAAAAGGTATTTTACAGACTGTAAAAGTTGTTGATGAATTGGTCAAAGTAATGGGGCGGCAT
AAGCCAGAAAATATCGTTATTGAAATGGCACGTGAAAATCAGACAACTCAAAAGGGCCAGAAAAATTCGC
GAGAGCGTATGAAACGAATCGAAGAAGGTATCAAAGAATTAGGAAGTCAGATTCTTAAAGAGCATCCTGT
TGAAAATACTCAATTGCAAAATGAAAAGCTCTATCTCTATTATCTCCAAAATGGAAGAGACATGTATGTG
GACCAAGAATTAGATATTAATCGTTTAAGTGATTATGATGTCGATGCCATTGTTCCACAAAGTTTCCTTA
AAGACGATTCAATAGACAATAAGGTCTTAACGCGTTCTGATAAAAATCGTGGTAAATCGGATAACGTTCC
AAGTGAAGAAGTAGTCAAAAAGATGAAAAACTATTGGAGACAACTTCTAAACGCCAAGTTAATCACTCAA
CGTAAGTTTGATAATTTAACGAAAGCTGAACGTGGAGGTTTGAGTGAACTTGATAAAGCTGGTTTTATCA
AACGCCAATTGGTTGAAACTCGCCAAATCACTAAGCATGTGGCACAAATTTTGGATAGTCGCATGAATAC
TAAATACGATGAAAATGATAAACTTATTCGAGAGGTTAAAGTGATTACCTTAAAATCTAAATTAGTTTCT
GACTTCCGAAAAGATTTCCAATTCTATAAAGTACGTGAGATTAACAATTACCATCATGCCCATGATGCGT
ATCTAAATGCCGTCGTTGGAACTGCTTTGATTAAGAAATATCCAAAACTTGAATCGGAGTTTGTCTATGG
TGATTATAAAGTTTATGATGTTCGTAAAATGATTGCTAAGTCTGAGCAAGAAATAGGCAAAGCAACCGCA
AAATATTTCTTTTACTCTAATATCATGAACTTCTTCAAAACAGAAATTACACTTGCAAATGGAGAGATTC
GCAAACGCCCTCTAATCGAAACTAATGGGGAAACTGGAGAAATTGTCTGGGATAAAGGGCGAGATTTTGC
CACAGTGCGCAAAGTATTGTCCATGCCCCAAGTCAATATTGTCAAGAAAACAGAAGTCCAGACAGGCGGA
TTCTCCAAGGAGTCAATTTTACCAAAAAGAAATTCGGACAAGCTTATTGCTCGTAAAAAAGACTGGGATC
CAAAAAAATATGGTGGTTTTGATAGTCCAACGGTAGCTTATTCAGTCCTAGTGGTTGCTAAGGTGGAAAA
AGGGAAATCGAAGAAGTTAAAATCCGTTAAAGAGTTACTAGGGATCACAATTCTGGAAAGAAGTTCCTTT
GAAAAAAATCCGATTGACTTTTTAGAAGCTAAAGGATATAAGGAAGTTAAAAAAGACTTAATCATTAAAC
TACCTAAATATAGTCTTTTTGAGTTAGAAAACGGTCGTAAACGGATGCTGGCTAGTGCCGGAGAATTACA
AAAAGGAAATGAGCTGGCTCTGCCAAGCAAATATGTGAATTTTTTATATTTAGCTAGTCATTATGAAAAG
TTGAAGGGTAGTCCAGAAGATAACGAACAAAAACAATTGTTTGTGGAGCAGCATAAGCATTATTTAGATG
AGATTATTGAGCAAATCAGTGAATTTTCTAAGCGTGTTATTTTAGCAGATGCCAATTTAGATAAAGTTCT
TAGTGCATATAACAAACATAGAGACAAACCAATACGTGAACAAGCAGAAAATATTATTCATTTATTTACG
TTGACGAATCTTGGAGCTCCCGCTGCTTTTAAATATTTTGATACAACAATTGATCGTAAACGATATACGT
CTACAAAAGAAGTTTTAGATGCCACTCTTATCCATCAATCCATCACTGGTCTTTATGAAACACGCATTGA
TTTGAGTCAGCTAGGAGGTGACTAATAAAAGCTTGATCAGATCTCAGCTTTTTTTTGAAGTGCCTGGCAG
TAAGTTGAAAAAATTTGAAATAAACTTGGACTATGTTAATAAAAAAATACAAATTAACGAACAAAAAGAT
TTGAATTATTATATAATTTAGTTAAAAGCAATTTTAAATGAGGGAGGTTTCCATATGAGGGAAGCGGTGA
TCGCCGAAGTATCGACTCAACTATCAGAGGTAGTTGGCGTCATCGAGCGCCATCTCGAACCGACGTTGCT
GGCCGTACATTTGTACGGCTCCGCAGTGGATGGCGGCCTGAAGCCACACAGTGATATTGATTTGCTGGTT
ACGGTGACCGTAAGGCTTGATGAAACAACGCGGCGAGCTTTGATCAACGACCTTTTGGAAACTTCGGCTT
CCCCTGGAGAGAGCGAGATTCTCCGCGCTGTAGAAGTCACCATTGTTGTGCACGACGACATCATTCCGTG
GCGTTATCCAGCTAAGCGCGAACTGCAATTTGGAGAATGGCAGCGCAATGACATTCTTGCAGGTATCTTC
GAGCCAGCCACGATCGACATTGATCTGGCTATCTTGCTGACAAAAGCAAGAGAACATAGCGTTGCCTTGG
TAGGTCCAGCGGCGGAGGAACTCTTTGATCCGGTTCCTGAACAGGATCTATTTGAGGCGCTAAATGAAAC
CTTAACGCTATGGAACTCGCCGCCCGACTGGGCTGGCGATGAGCGAAATGTAGTGCTTACGTTGTCCCGC
ATTTGGTACAGCGCAGTAACCGGCAAAATCGCGCCGAAGGATGTCGCTGCCGACTGGGCAATGGAGCGCC
TGCCGGCCCAGTATCAGCCCGTCATACTTGAAGCTAGACAGGCTTATCTTGGACAAGAAGAAGATCGCTT
GGCCTCGCGCGCAGATCAGTTGGAAGAATTTGTCCACTACGTGAAAGGCGAGATCACCAAGGTAGTCGGC
AAATAATGACGTCGCCGGAGCGGTCGAGTTCTGGACCGACCGGCTCGGGTTCTCATGACCAAAATCCCTT
AACGTGAGTTTTCGTTCCACTGAGCGTCAGACCCCGTAGAAAAGATCAAAGGATCTTCTTGAGATCCTTT
TTTTCTGCGCGTAATCTGCTGCTTGCAAACAAAAAAACCACCGCTACCAGCGGTGGTTTGTTTGCCGGAT
CAAGAGCTACCAACTCTTTTTCCGAAGGTAACTGGCTTCAGCAGAGCGCAGATACCAAATACTGTTCTTC
TAGTGTAGCCGTAGTTAGGCCACCACTTCAAGAACTCTGTAGCACCGCCTACATACCTCGCTCTGCTAAT
CCTGTTACCAGTGGCTGCTGCCAGTGGCGATAAGTCGTGTCTTACCGGGTTGGACTCAAGACGATAGTTA
CCGGATAAGGCGCAGCGGTCGGGCTGAACGGGGGGTTCGTGCACACAGCCCAGCTTGGAGCGAACGACCT
ACACCGAACTGAGATACCTACAGCGTGAGCTATGAGAAAGCGCCACGCTTCCCGAAGGGAGAAAGGCGGA
CAGGTATCCGGTAAGCGGCAGGGTCGGAACAGGAGAGCGCACGAGGGAGCTTCCAGGGGGAAACGCCTGG
TATCTTTATAGTCCTGTCGGGTTTCGCCACCTCTGACTTGAGCGTCGATTTTTGTGATGCTCGTCAGGGG
GGCGGAGCCTATGGAAAAACGCCAGCAACGCGGCCTTTTTACGGTTCCTGGCCTTTTGCTGGCCTTTTGC
TCACATGTTCTTTCCTGCACTAGATCCCCGGCAAGTTCATCCTTAGGGTTTTCATATCTCTTAAAAAGTC
AATTTCTGCTTGATTAATTTCTTGTGGATTATTGTTTTTGCGGTTTTTCATTTTTTATCTCCTTGAGTAT
TGAATTTTTTCTTATATATAAATATATAGCAAAAACTATTTTTGCCAACTTTTTTACAAAAAATTTTTTA
TTAAAACACTTAGGGCTTTGCTAAATTCTCTTTTAAAAGAACTTAGTAAAGCCCTATGGATTTAAGAACT
GATTATACTTACGTAGTAAAAATACTACAGATATTAATAGTATAGACCATATCAAAATCATAATCAATTT
ATATTTATCTAAAATTGTAGTCCATACAAAATACAAAAAAATTAGGTTTTTCTAAATTCTATTTTAAAAG
AACTTAGTAACACCTAATCTCTAAATTACTTACAAAATTCTAAAATTAGATTTTTAGTTCTTCATATTTC
TTTAAAAGTTTTTTAAGAAAATCTTTTTGATTTTCAAAAATTTCATGCATCATAAAACTAGTAAATTTGG
ATTTTTTTTTGTAAAAATCATAACTTTCTTGGGTTTTAAGTTGAAATCTTAATGGTTTTATTGGATTTTG
CCTAGATTTTTTTAACGCCGGACTTTCTTTATCTTTTATAAAATTATAAGAATTTTTAATACCATTTTCT
ATTAAATAATCTTCTTTTATAAGCCCCTCTTGCAGTGCAGTTGCTAATCTTAAATACTTATACGCTTGAG
TTTTTGCTACATCAAAGTCTTTTATAAAATCAAGAAAAGTTTTATAACCATCAAATTTATAATATTGATT
ATCTTTTATTTCTTTTAAAATTTTAATATTTTCCACCCTGTGGAATATTTCTTTTTTGAAATTGTCATTT
AACTTTTCCTTTAGTGTCTTGTAATAAGAAATTTTACTTTCATTAATCATTAAATTTTGTTCAACATAAG
TATCTATCTTTTTTGTTAAAACTTTAACAACACGTTTTTTTTCCATAAAAATTTTCCTTTATTTTTGCAA
CATTTTCCTTAATTGATATAATTGTTACTATTTTAGATTTTTTAATATCCACTTAAGAATTAATCCCTCA
CTAGAATATTTTTTATTATAGAATTCATATACATGTTTTTCTAAATCTATAAATTTATCAACAATTGCTT
TATTATAGGGTGTATCTATCTTTTCTTTTCTTAATAATCGTCTCATATTCTTTAAATAACAACAAACACT
GCCGGTTTTAAACCTAAATTCTATGTAATATATTTTTGAAAAAGTATATACATTTTCAACCCCGTTTATT
TCATACTTTACAAAAACATTATTTATTGGTTTTCTATAACCATAGTAAATGCCTAAAAATTTGTCCCCGT
CTTTCATAGGATATAGATAAAGTTTTTGAATCTCTGATTTATCTAATAATTTTTCAAAAAAAATTATACA
CCGCTTTTGTTTGTTACTAACTACTCTATGCAATGCCTTTAATATTTTTGTGTGATATATATTTTTATCA
CCTTTTTTTTCTTTCAGCAGGAAGATACTTTCTTTTGGAAATTTAATTTTTTGTTCATTTATTCTTGCAG
CCTTAAGTCCGATTTTCATATTTAATCCTTATATAGCCTTTCTATTTAATTCTTTTAAACTCAATAAACT
TTTTTGGTTTTTCATTAGTTCTAATAATTCGCAATAATATGTGCAAAACACTTTATTGTATTCTATTTTC
TTTTGGTTATTCAAATATTCTTTTATAATTGGCTTTAGAAGTTCAATATTTACTTCTTTTTTTAGTTGTT
CAATAAGGATATTGAAAATGTTTGTTTTTAAATCTTGATAATTTTGTTGAGAATTTTCTTTTTTTCTTTC
AATTGACTTCTCTAATTTACGCTTTATATTGTTTAAATCGCTATATTTATGACTTTCAATAATAAAATGA
GGCTTAAATTTGTAATTTTCGTATATTTTTTGGAAACTTGTTTCTAATTGTTTAGAATTATATTCATTTT
TTTCAAATTCTTTTTGAGTGTTGCATAGAATTTCCTTTAATTTTTCTTGTTTTTCTTTCATACAAGATTT
AGTAAAATGTATATTTTTATTTTTTAGTAATTTAATTTCTATTATTTTTATGATTTTAAGTATTTTGATT
ATATTATCTTTATCAATATTTAAATTGAATAAAATTGTAAGAAAAATTGAAAGAATTTTTTTACATAAAA
AGTTACATTTATTGAAGTAATTTCTTACTTGATACTTTTCTATTTCATTAATCTTTCTTTCTTCTTTTAT
ATTATTTTTATTATTTAAACACTCCTTTAAATCTACACTCCCATTTTTAGTAAATCTATCTTTAAGGCCC
CTTGAAACTCTATTTTGAAATCTTAAATCTTTTTTTTCTTGAAAGTATTTATAGATTTTTTGGTAACATT
CTTTTTTTGAAAAATTAAGTTGATAGTATATTTCGGTCCCCAAATTTACCCCTAAGTGTTTGTGATAATT
AGTTGTGACTTTAAATTCTTTTTCTAATTTGTAAAGGTAATTTTGCAGTGTTTTTAGTTTAACGGGTGTT
TGACTATTTCTTTTAAGGTTTTCATTAAAGTAATAGAGTATGTTTTTTTGTGTGTATTTCTTATATGTTT
TATTTATGTACGCTAGTGTTGAGATAAGGACTACTAATTTATACTGTAATTTATTGTAGCAAGTTGTGGT
TTTACTGGTTTTGTTTATATTAGATAAGTTTTCCATTTATAGCTCCTTGAATACCGGATTTTTTATCTAT
AAAGTATATATATCACAATTTTGATTTAAAAGTAAATTCTTTTTTTAAAAATACAAAAATTTTTTA
Features (pLannotate 1.2.2; 11 found; start..end, strand, type, name):
    470..504     +  promoter       J23119(SpeI) promoter: bacterial promoter (Registry of Standard Biological Parts BBa J23119) modified to end with an SpeI site
    526..601     +  misc_RNA       gRNA scaffold: guide RNA scaffold for the Streptococcus pyogenes CRISPR/Cas9 system
    712..1791    -  CDS            lacI: LACI_ECOLI - Experimental evidence at protein level: Swiss-Prot protein existence level 1. Repressor of the lactose operon. Binds allolactose as an inducer. From Escherichia coli (strain K12).
   1921..2025    -  CDS            fliD (fragment): FLID_BORBU - Protein inferred from homology: Swiss-Prot protein existence level 3. Required for the morphogenesis and for the elongation of the flagellar filament by facilitating polymerization of the flagellin monomers at the tip of growing filament. Forms a capping structure, which prevents flagellin subunits (transported through the central channel of the flagellum) from leaking out without polymerization at the distal end (By similarity). From Borrelia burgdorferi (strain ATCC 35210 / B31 / CIP 102532 / DSM 4680).
   2044..2088    +  promoter       T5 promoter: bacteriophage T5 promoter for E. coli RNA polymerase, with embedded lac operator
   2094..2114    +  protein_bind   lac operator (fragment): The lac repressor binds to the lac operator to inhibit transcription in E. coli. This inhibition can be relieved by adding lactose or isopropyl-β-D-thiogalactopyranoside (IPTG). lac repressor encoded by lacI
   2149..6253    +  CDS            dCas9 (fragment): catalytically dead mutant of the Cas9 endonuclease from the Streptococcus pyogenes Type II CRISPR/Cas system RNA-guided DNA-binding protein that lacks endonuclease activity due to the D10A mutation in the RuvC catalytic domain and the H840A mutation in the HNH catalytic domain
   6263..6388    +  CDS            hslU (fragment): HSLU_BORBU - Protein inferred from homology: Swiss-Prot protein existence level 3. ATPase subunit of a proteasome-like degradation complex; this subunit has chaperone activity. The binding of ATP and its subsequent hydrolysis by HslU are essential for unfolding of protein substrates subsequently hydrolyzed by HslV. HslU recognizes the N-terminal part of its protein substrates and unfolds these before they are guided to HslV for hydrolysis. From Borrelia burgdorferi (strain ATCC 35210 / B31 / CIP 102532 / DSM 4680).
   6425..7216    +  CDS            SmR: aminoglycoside adenylyltransferase (Murphy, 1985); aadA; confers resistance to spectinomycin and streptomycin
   7218..7264    +  CDS            BleoR (fragment): antibiotic-binding protein; Sh ble from Streptoalloteichus hindustanus; confers resistance to bleomycin, phleomycin, and Zeocin™
   7339..7927    +  rep_origin     ori: high-copy-number ColE1/pMB1/pBR322/pUC origin of replication
