[The description below was written by a language model from this plasmid's Addgene catalogue record and pLannotate feature annotations shown in this document.]
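Description:
pBbdCas9S_Psyn-sgRNAftsI is an all-in-one CRISPR interference plasmid, about 10.8 kb, built on the pBbdCas9S backbone to knock down expression of the Borrelia burgdorferi ftsI gene. It is propagated in E. coli through a high-copy ColE1/pUC-type origin and selected with spectinomycin via the aadA (SmR) aminoglycoside adenylyltransferase gene, which also confers streptomycin resistance. A short Borrelia hslU-matching fragment lies just upstream of aadA and probably reflects Borrelia-derived promoter sequence, although the record does not say what drives the marker. A small BleoR remnant follows the marker and appears non-functional. Roughly 3 kb of the plasmid carries no annotation. Whatever supports replication in B. burgdorferi presumably lies there, but the record does not describe it.

The payload has three parts. Catalytically dead S. pyogenes Cas9 (D10A/H840A) sits downstream of a T5 promoter with lac operators, which corresponds to the listed PpQE30 promoter, so its expression is IPTG-inducible. The E. coli lacI repressor is encoded on the opposite strand. The adjacent fliD-matching Borrelia fragment is consistent with the flaB promoter region (PflaB) driving lacI, so the repressor would be made constitutively and hold dCas9 off until induction. The guide RNA consists of an ftsI-targeting spacer fused to the S. pyogenes gRNA scaffold and is transcribed from Psyn, annotated as a J23119-type synthetic constitutive promoter.

On induction, the dCas9–sgRNA complex binds ftsI and blocks its transcription without cutting DNA. This allows conditional depletion of the gene product in the Lyme disease spirochete. The depositor and sequencing-verified records carry the same features and differ only in their start coordinate.
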