Addgene plasmid #149649: pBbdCas9S_Psyn-sgRNAftsI
Purpose: all-in-one CRISPRi vector for targeting B. burgdorferi ftsI
Depositing lab: Christine Jacobs-Wagner. Depositing organization: Yale University. Publication: A CRISPR interference platform for selective downregulation of gene expression in Borrelia burgdorferi. Takacs CN, Scott M, Chang Y, Kloos ZA, Irnov I, Rosa PA, Liu J, Jacobs-Wagner C. Appl Environ Microbiol. 2020 Nov 30. pii: AEM.02519-20. doi: 10.1128/AEM.02519-20. PubMed 33257311.
Backbone
  Vector backbone: pBbdCas9S
  Backbone manufacturer: CJW lab
  Vector type: Bacterial Expression, CRISPR
Growth in bacteria
  Bacterial resistance: Spectinomycin, 50 μg/mL
  Growth temperature: 30°C
  Growth strain: NEB 5-alpha F' Iq
  Copy number: High Copy
Gene/Insert
  Gene/Insert name: dCas9, lacI, sgRNAftsI
  gRNA/shRNA sequence: AGTGTTATTAAGCATTCTTT
  Species: Synthetic
  Promoter: PflaB, PpQE30, Psyn
  Cloning method: Restriction Enzyme; 5′ cloning site Unknown (unknown if destroyed); 3′ cloning site Unknown (unknown if destroyed)
  Sequencing primers: 5′ Unknown
Terms and licenses: Academic/Nonprofit Terms; Industry Terms: Not Available to Industry
How to cite: pBbdCas9S_Psyn-sgRNAftsI was a gift from Christine Jacobs-Wagner (Addgene plasmid # 149649 ; http://n2t.net/addgene:149649 ; RRID:Addgene_149649)
